Addgene plasmid #168159: pMS26: pTns(PmcCAST)_ΔTniQ
Purpose: Inducible expression of PmcCAST TnsAB, TnsC and TnsD proteins.
Depositing lab: Feng Zhang. Depositing organization: Broad Institute. Publication: Dual modes of CRISPR-associated transposon homing. Saito M, Ladha A, Strecker J, Faure G, Neumann E, Altae-Tran H, Macrae RK, Zhang F. Cell. 2021 Apr 29;184(9):2441-2453.e18. doi: 10.1016/j.cell.2021.03.006. Epub 2021 Mar 25. PubMed 33770501.
Backbone
  Vector backbone: pCDFDuet-1
  Backbone manufacturer: Millipore Sigma
  Vector type: Bacterial Expression
Growth in bacteria
  Bacterial resistance: Spectinomycin, 50 μg/mL
  Growth temperature: 37°C
  Growth strain: NEB Stable
  Copy number: Low Copy
Gene/Insert
  Gene/Insert name: PmcCAST Tns proteins (TnsAB, TnsC and TnsD)
  Species: Peltigera membranacea cyanobiont 210A
Terms and licenses: Academic/Nonprofit Terms; Industry Terms: Not Available to Industry
How to cite: pMS26: pTns(PmcCAST)_ΔTniQ was a gift from Feng Zhang (Addgene plasmid # 168159 ; http://n2t.net/addgene:168159 ; RRID:Addgene_168159)
