[The description below was written by a language model from this plasmid's Addgene catalogue record and pLannotate feature annotations shown in this document.]
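Description:
pMS26: pTns(PmcCAST)_ΔTniQ is a bacterial expression plasmid built on the pCDFDuet-1 backbone for inducible production of the transposition proteins TnsAB, TnsC and TnsD of the CRISPR-associated transposon (CAST) from Peltigera membranacea cyanobiont 210A. It replicates from the CloDF13 (CDF) origin, a low-copy replicon that is compatible with other common E. coli origins, so it can be co-maintained with partner plasmids. Selection is through the aadA (SmR) gene, driven by the bla promoter, which confers spectinomycin/streptomycin resistance. The backbone also carries lacI under its own promoter.

Expression follows the usual Duet layout. A T7 promoter with an adjacent lac operator and the T7 gene 10 ribosome binding site sits upstream of a stretch of roughly 5.3 kb that the automated annotation leaves unlabelled. This stretch presumably holds the Tns coding sequences named in the catalogue entry, although the feature tables do not mark the individual open reading frames or show how they are arranged. A second T7 promoter/lac operator follows, ahead of remnants of the second cloning site (S-Tag and related fragments) and the T7 terminator. Transcription therefore requires a host supplying T7 RNA polymerase and is held off by LacI until IPTG or lactose is added. The short TcR fragments are annotation hits within backbone sequence, not a functional marker.

As the name indicates, TniQ is omitted, which leaves TnsD as the targeting factor expressed alongside the core transposase machinery. That makes the plasmid suited to separating TnsD-dependent from TniQ-dependent transposon homing. The repository-sequenced and depositor records differ slightly in length (8,954 versus 8,889 nt) and in orientation, but show the same set of features.
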