Features (pLannotate 1.2.2; 16 found; start..end, strand, type, name):
     29..64      -  CDS            TcR (fragment): tetracycline efflux protein; tet; confers resistance to tetracycline
     67..85      +  promoter       T7 promoter: promoter for bacteriophage T7 RNA polymerase
     86..110     +  protein_bind   lac operator: The lac repressor binds to the lac operator to inhibit transcription in E. coli. This inhibition can be relieved by adding lactose or isopropyl-β-D-thiogalactopyranoside (IPTG). lac repressor encoded by lacI
    125..147     +  RBS            RBS: efficient ribosome binding site from bacteriophage T7 gene 10 (Olins and Rangwala, 1989)
   5434..5452    +  promoter       T7 promoter: promoter for bacteriophage T7 RNA polymerase
   5453..5477    +  protein_bind   lac operator: The lac repressor binds to the lac operator to inhibit transcription in E. coli. This inhibition can be relieved by adding lactose or isopropyl-β-D-thiogalactopyranoside (IPTG). lac repressor encoded by lacI
   5586..5627    +  CDS            S-Tag (fragment): affinity and epitope tag derived from pancreatic ribonuclease A
   5657..5674    +  CDS            SET1 (fragment): solubility-enhancement tag derived from T7 phage gene 10B
   5682..5729    +  terminator     T7 terminator: transcription terminator for bacteriophage T7 RNA polymerase
   5850..6641    -  CDS            SmR: aminoglycoside adenylyltransferase (Murphy, 1985); aadA; confers resistance to spectinomycin and streptomycin
   6642..6733    -  promoter       AmpR promoter: bla
   6781..7519    -  rep_origin     CloDF13 ori: Plasmids containing the CloDF13 (CDF) origin of replication can be propagated in E. coli cells that contain additional plasmids with compatible origins.
   7616..7680    -  CDS            TcR (fragment): tetracycline efflux protein; tet; confers resistance to tetracycline
   7695..7716    -  protein_bind   CAP binding site: CAP binding activates transcription in the presence of cAMP. E. coli catabolite activator protein
   7729..8811    -  CDS            lacI: lac repressor; lacI; The lac repressor binds to the lac operator to inhibit transcription in E. coli. This inhibition can be relieved by adding lactose or isopropyl-β-D-thiogalactopyranoside (IPTG).
   8812..8889    -  promoter       lacI promoter: lacI
>Addgene plasmid #168159 | pMS26: pTns(PmcCAST)_ΔTniQ | depositor full sequence | sequence record 327123 | pMS26: pTns(PmcCAST)_ΔTniQ sequence 8889 bps
AAGCGGCTATTTAACGACCCTCGGGATCTCGACGCTCTCCCTTATGCGACTCCTGCATTAGGAAATTAAT
ACGACTCACTATAGGGGAATTGTGAGCGGATAACAATTCCCCTGTAGAAATAATTTTGTTTAACTTTAAT
AAGGAGATATACCATGAAAGAGCAATTTGAACAATGGGTTGCTCGCCTTCAAATATCCGAGGCAGGGCAA
AAAATTATTGAGAAAGTTCGCTCATCTGAGCCATCCCGTCGCGTTGGTGGCGGTAGCAAGAATGTTTCGG
GACGCTACCCTAGTCGCAAGATGGGAGTCACGATTCAATTTGAGTCTCATCGGGTTGAACTGCCAATTAT
CTATCAGTTAGAACATGATAAAGATGTTCTAGAATTCTACGATCAACCACCGCAAATTAAACTTGACTAT
CAAGCAAGTAACGGACGTAGATTAGGCGTTTTACACACCCCAGATTTATTTGTCATCCGAACCAATTCGG
CTGGTTGGGAAGAGTGTAAAACTGAGCAGGATTTGAAAAAACTAGCAGAGAAAAACCCCAATCGTTACTT
TTACTCTGAAGAAAATAATCAATGGCATTCCTTGCCAGGAGAAGTTTATGCTAACCAGTTTGGGCTTTAT
CACCGCATTCATTCAGATCGCGAAATCAATTGGGTTCTGCAACGTAATTTGCAATTTTTAGAAGATTATT
ATCGCTCAGAATCTCTAGTAGTGGAAGAAGCGATCGCTCAATCATTACTTGCAATTGTGTCATCTCAACC
AGGAATCACTTTAGCAGAATTACTCAATCGGTCAACAGGAGCTAAATCTGACGATATCTACACCTTAATT
ATTCAAGAGCAAATCTATATTGATTTAAATGCTACACCACTAGCTGAACCAGAAAGATGTCTAATCTTCC
GTGACGAGCAAACTGCTAGTGCTTATAGATTAATGGTTGAGCAACCAAGTGTAAGTCTTCCGGCTATCTC
TCCTGTAGTCAATATTGTTACTGGAGCAACTGTTAGTTGGGACGGCAAAGGTTTAAATATCATCCATGTT
GGAGAAACAGAGGTTATACTTGGCGCAGAAAATAATCAGTTAATTGAACTCAAAAAAGCTATATTTGAGA
ATCTGGTTCGCCAAGGAAAAATCACAAGTCTCCAAACACCAGAAAAAACAGCTATTAGCACAGAATCTTG
GCAGCGATTTCATCAAGCTAGTCCTGAAGACCAAGCAGAAGCCCTTGAACGCTACAAAACTATCGAACCT
TACTTAAACGGACATCCTCCAGAAAACGAAACAATACCAGCCCGTACCATTCGTCACTGGAAAGCTAAAT
ATTTAATTGCAATTCAAAAATACGGTTGCGGCTACATTGGGCTTTTGTCCCATCGCAGTGTCAAAGGTAA
TCGACAGCGCAAGCTGCCCGAAGACACCTTAGCAATTATGGAGAAGTTTATTTTAGAAGACTATGAAACT
CTTAAACAAAAAAGAATGTGGGAGGTTCACGCGGCTTTAGTTCGAGCTTGCGAAGAAGCTGGTGTAATTG
CTCCGAGCTATAAAGCATTTACCAAAGAAGTACAACGCCGGACTGGTTACGAACAGACTAAAAAACGCCA
AGGTCGTCGTGCCGCTTATCAGCATGAATCCTTCTATTGGGAGCTTGCTATAACTACCCCAAGACACGGC
GATCGCCCTTTTGAAATTGGGCATATAGATCATACTGAGTTAGATGTAGAGCTAGTTTGCTCTGATACAG
GTCGCAATCTTGGCAGACCTTGGGCAACATTTCTCGTAGATGCTTATTCACGGCGATTGCTGGCAGTTTA
CCTAACGTTTGACTCACCCTCATATCGTTCTTGCTTAATGGTGCTAAGAATTTGTGTCAAGCGTCATGGC
AGGCTTCCCCAAATTGTAGTGGTAGATAACGGTGCAGAGTTTCACAGCGTTTACTTTGAAACACTACTAG
CTACTTTTGAATGTACAAAAAAGCAAAGACCCCCAGCCAAAGCTCGTTTTGGTTCGGTTTGCGAACGCCT
ATTTGGAACTTCCAATACTCAATTTGTCCATAACTTACTTGGTAATACACAAATCACTCGTAATGTCCGC
CAAGTCACTAAGTCAGTTAACCCTAAAAATCTAGCTGTATGGACACTTGGTTTACTTTATGAATATCTTT
GTGCTTGGGCTTACGAAGTTTATGATACAGACGAACATCCGGCACTTTTCCAGAGTCCGAGGGATGCGTT
TGCTGCGGGTATGGCGATTGGAGGCAGTCGGGTTCACCGCATGATTCCTTACGATGAAAACTTTCAGATT
CTTACCCTACCTACAACCTCAGAGGGAAAAGCAAAAGTTCAAGTTGGACGCGGCATAAAAATTAACTACA
TATACTACTGGTCTAATAGTTTCCGCGATCCTCAAATTGAAAATACCTCTGTGCAGATAAGATACGACCC
GTTTAATATTGGCATCGCTTACGCCTTTGTTCGAGGACAGTGGGTACAGTGTATCTCTCAATATTATGCA
GAACTCCAAGGTCGTTCAGAAAAAGAACTGAAGTTAGCTAGTATCGAGTTACGCAAACACTATTCAAATC
ATACACAACAATCTAAAGTTTCGGCTAAGAATTTAGCAGAATTTTTAGCATCGGTAGAAGCTCAAGAAGC
TCTATTAGAACAGCGTTCCTATGATGCAGAAGTTAAGGAAGTCTTTAGGGTAATCGAGGGTGGAAAAGCG
ACAACAAGCCGTAACGAAGAACCAAAACTTATTCAAGTTACTTTTGCCAATACCGATTTTCAAGCGGATG
AAGATGAAGCGATCGTCCCAGAAACACTTGTAGTGTATGAGGAGTTTTAACTATGACAAAATCTACTGGA
TTTCCGCTTGAACTCCTCACACGGCCTGCTACAGAAAGGCTTGCTTACTTTGAAAATTACACCGTAGCGC
ATCCTCGACTTAAAGAAGTCTATGAAATTCTCATGCGAACGATTGCCGAACCAGCAGGAGCTTCATTTAT
CTTTGTTTACGGTGCTAGTGGTGTTGGTAAAACAACTTTGCGACTCCGCGTTGAGCAGAAATTAACAGAA
CTAGCATTACCTAAATTGGAAAGCGATCGCGCTCGTGTTCCTGTTGTTGGTATTGAAGCTATAGCGCCAG
AATCGAGATACTTCAACTGGAAAGAATACTACACACGCGCCTTAATTACTTTGGAAGAACCATTAATCGA
TCACAAGTTTGATTACGGTGTGCGTGGTATCTCTCGCGATAATTTTGGCAAAATTAATGTTGAGTCGAAA
GTAGTTGCACCTGCTCTACGCAGAGCTTTAGAAAATGCTCTCATCCATCGTCATCCAGACGTATTTTTTG
TAGATGAAGCACAACATTTTGGTAAGGTGGCAAGCGGATACAAACTACAAGATCAATTAGACTGTCTCAA
ATCTTTAGCAAATATGACAGGCATCTTGCACTGTCTATTAGGAACATACGAACTACTTACATTCCGTAAT
TTGAGCGGTCAACTCTCACGTCGTAGTGTTGATATTCATTTCCGCCGTTATTGTGCTGATAGCCCAGAAG
ATGTACAGGCTTTTAAGAGTGTGTTGTTAACTTTTCAACAGCATCTGCCACTAGCAGAAACTCCAAATTT
AGTCGATCATTGGGAATATTTTTACGAACGTACTTTAGGATGTATTGGCACACTGAAAGATTGGCTGAAG
CGTGTTCTTAGTGATGCTTTGGATCGAGAAGCAACAACAATCACTCTCAAAGATTTACAAAAACGTGCTT
TGTCGGTTGCTCAGTGTCAGAAAATGTTCAAGGAAATTCAAGAGGGTGAACGACAATTATCTGAAACAGA
AGCAGATGTGCAAAACTTACGCTCTGCATTAGGACTTGGCGCAAAACCAATTGTGCTACCCGAAGAAACC
CCAAAAACTACTCGTCCGCCAGGAAAGGTTGGCAAACGCAAACCTAAAAGAGATCCCATCGGAGTGCAGC
AAGATGTTAGCTAGTGTATTAGAAACATACGAATCTTGGAATTTAAAAAAGCCATTAATTCCACAACGTA
GTCGCCTCTATCAACCTCAACCTGTAGGTATTGGGACTCCTTACATAGAGAGTTTAACAGGTTATATCAC
ACGGATAGCAGAGTTGCATGGAGTTCTTCCAGGAGTCTTGATGACTAGAGAAATTGCTCCGCTTGTCAAT
AAAATATATTTCCAAAATGGAGCTAATCGAGGTTTTCGTGAAATATTCAACCGTAGTCAAGCGTTAAATG
GCATGGGAGAGATGGCAGCAGATTTAGTTCAAGTGTTGCAAAAATTGACGCTTAGAGATGACTTGCGTTT
TTTAACCATGCTGTTTTGGTCTAACATTTTGACTCCACGCAATTTATTTCGTACCAGAAAAGCTTGGTGT
CCAATTTGTTATCAAGAGCGGCATCAAAATGGGCTGGTAGTCTATGAGCAATTGCTTTGGACAATTAACC
TAATTACAATTTGCCCGCAGCATCAAAAACCCTTGGTTGAACTTTGCCCTCACTGTAATCATGAATCACC
TTTGTTAAACTGGCGCTCAAGACCTGGTTACTGTTCAAAGTGTGGAGAGTGGTTAGGCGCAAATCAATGC
CTTAAGACATTTACAGATGGTGAAGGATCAATAAAATTACAGTTGGAGTGGCAGTATTGGACTGCCAATG
TTGTAGGAGAGCTAATTTTAGCTTCTCAATGCTTTGAATCTGCCCCATCAAAAGAAAATATTACAAAATC
ATTAAATATAGTTATTGATAAAGTTGCGGAAAATAATGCAGCTGCATTTTCTCGTCTTATTGGAGTACCA
AAAAATAGTTTGTGGATGTGGCAGTCTACTAAAACCTTGCCAGAGCTAAATACACTTCTGAAAATTTGTT
ACGAATTAGAGATATCGTTGGTAGAATTTCTTACTCCAAAAAATCTAATTACTAAATCTTTTACAAAAAT
CTCGCAGAAGCACCTCCAACTTTCTCGCACACCAAGGGTATCTCCAAAATCTTTCGACCAATATCAAGTA
AAAGATGCTTTATTAGCAATACTTGCAGGTAATGAAGAACCACCACCAACAATGGAAGAAGTTGGAAAGC
GTTTAGGTCATCACAACAGAACTATTTCTAGACACTTTCCAGATTTGTGTAGTGCTATTTCTGCTAAATG
TCGTAATTACAATAAAGCTTGCCGTCTCAAAAGCATAGAAAAACTTTGCAGCGAAGTTAGAGAGATTGTC
CTTAGCCTTAATGCTCAGGGTGTGTATCCCACAGAAGGTCGTGTTTGTGAATTAATGCCAAATCCGGGGT
GTTTTAGATATAAACAAGTCCGCGCTGCTTTTAATGATGCACGACGTGAGTTTGGTTTGTAACTTAAGTC
GAACAGAAAGTAATCGTATTGTACACGGCCGCATAATCGAAATTAATACGACTCACTATAGGGGAATTGT
GAGCGGATAACAATTCCCCATCTTAGTATATTAGTTAAGTATAAGAAGGAGATATACATATGGCAGATCT
CAATTGGATATCGGCCGGCCACGCGATCGCTGACGTCGGTACCCTCGAGTCTGGTAAAGAAACCGCTGCT
GCGAAATTTGAACGCCAGCACATGGACTCGTCTACTAGCGCAGCTTAATTAACCTAGGCTGCTGCCACCG
CTGAGCAATAACTAGCATAACCCCTTGGGGCCTCTAAACGGGTCTTGAGGGGTTTTTTGCTGAAACCTCA
GGCATTTGAGAAGCACACGGTCACACTGCTTCCGGTAGTGCCCTGAACCGACGACCGGGTCATCGTGGCC
GGATCTTGCGGCCCCTCGGCTTGAACGAATTGTTAGACATTATTTGCCGACTACCTTGGTGATCTCGCCT
TTCACGTAGTGGACAAATTCTTCCAACTGATCTGCGCGCGAGGCCAAGCGATCTTCTTCTTGTCCAAGAT
AAGCCTGTCTAGCTTCAAGTATGACGGGCTGATACTGGGCCGGCAGGCGCTCCATTGCCCAGTCGGCAGC
GACATCCTTCGGCGCGATTTTGCCGGTTACTGCGCTGTACCAAATGCGGGACAACGTAAGCACTACATTT
CGCTCATCGCCAGCCCAGTCGGGCGGCGAGTTCCATAGCGTTAAGGTTTCATTTAGCGCCTCAAATAGAT
CCTGTTCAGGAACCGGATCAAAGAGTTCCTCCGCCGCTGGACCTACCAAGGCAACGCTATGTTCTCTTGC
TTTTGTCAGCAAGATAGCCAGATCAATGTCGATCGTGGCTGGCTCGAAGATACCTGCAAGAATGTCATTG
CGCTGCCATTCTCCAAATTGCAGTTCGCGCTTAGCTGGATAACGCCACGGAATGATGTCGTCGTGCACAA
CAATGGTGACTTCTACAGCGCGGAGAATCTCGCTCTCTCCAGGGGAAGCCGAAGTTTCCAAAAGGTCGTT
GATCAAAGCTCGCCGCGTTGTTTCATCAAGCCTTACGGTCACCGTAACCAGCAAATCAATATCACTGTGT
GGCTTCAGGCCGCCATCCACTGCGGAGCCGTACAAATGTACGGCCAGCAACGTCGGTTCGAGATGGCGCT
CGATGACGCCAACTACCTCTGATAGTTGAGTCGATACTTCGGCGATCACCGCTTCCCTCATACTCTTCCT
TTTTCAATATTATTGAAGCATTTATCAGGGTTATTGTCTCATGAGCGGATACATATTTGAATGTATTTAG
AAAAATAAACAAATAGCTAGCTCACTCGGTCGCTACGCTCCGGGCGTGAGACTGCGGCGGGCGCTGCGGA
CACATACAAAGTTACCCACAGATTCCGTGGATAAGCAGGGGACTAACATGTGAGGCAAAACAGCAGGGCC
GCGCCGGTGGCGTTTTTCCATAGGCTCCGCCCTCCTGCCAGAGTTCACATAAACAGACGCTTTTCCGGTG
CATCTGTGGGAGCCGTGAGGCTCAACCATGAATCTGACAGTACGGGCGAAACCCGACAGGACTTAAAGAT
CCCCACCGTTTCCGGCGGGTCGCTCCCTCTTGCGCTCTCCTGTTCCGACCCTGCCGTTTACCGGATACCT
GTTCCGCCTTTCTCCCTTACGGGAAGTGTGGCGCTTTCTCATAGCTCACACACTGGTATCTCGGCTCGGT
GTAGGTCGTTCGCTCCAAGCTGGGCTGTAAGCAAGAACTCCCCGTTCAGCCCGACTGCTGCGCCTTATCC
GGTAACTGTTCACTTGAGTCCAACCCGGAAAAGCACGGTAAAACGCCACTGGCAGCAGCCATTGGTAACT
GGGAGTTCGCAGAGGATTTGTTTAGCTAAACACGCGGTTGCTCTTGAAGTGTGCGCCAAAGTCCGGCTAC
ACTGGAAGGACAGATTTGGTTGCTGTGCTCTGCGAAAGCCAGTTACCACGGTTAAGCAGTTCCCCAACTG
ACTTAACCTTCGATCAAACCACCTCCCCAGGTGGTTTTTTCGTTTACAGGGCAAAAGATTACGCGCAGAA
AAAAAGGATCTCAAGAAGATCCTTTGATCTTTTCTACTGAACCGCTCTAGATTTCAGTGCAATTTATCTC
TTCAAATGTAGCACCTGAAGTCAGCCCCATACGATATAAGTTGTAATTCTCATGTTAGTCATGCCCCGCG
CCCACCGGAAGGAGCTGACTGGGTTGAAGGCTCTCAAGGGCATCGGTCGAGATCCCGGTGCCTAATGAGT
GAGCTAACTTACATTAATTGCGTTGCGCTCACTGCCCGCTTTCCAGTCGGGAAACCTGTCGTGCCAGCTG
CATTAATGAATCGGCCAACGCGCGGGGAGAGGCGGTTTGCGTATTGGGCGCCAGGGTGGTTTTTCTTTTC
ACCAGTGAGACGGGCAACAGCTGATTGCCCTTCACCGCCTGGCCCTGAGAGAGTTGCAGCAAGCGGTCCA
CGCTGGTTTGCCCCAGCAGGCGAAAATCCTGTTTGATGGTGGTTAACGGCGGGATATAACATGAGCTGTC
TTCGGTATCGTCGTATCCCACTACCGAGATGTCCGCACCAACGCGCAGCCCGGACTCGGTAATGGCGCGC
ATTGCGCCCAGCGCCATCTGATCGTTGGCAACCAGCATCGCAGTGGGAACGATGCCCTCATTCAGCATTT
GCATGGTTTGTTGAAAACCGGACATGGCACTCCAGTCGCCTTCCCGTTCCGCTATCGGCTGAATTTGATT
GCGAGTGAGATATTTATGCCAGCCAGCCAGACGCAGACGCGCCGAGACAGAACTTAATGGGCCCGCTAAC
AGCGCGATTTGCTGGTGACCCAATGCGACCAGATGCTCCACGCCCAGTCGCGTACCGTCTTCATGGGAGA
AAATAATACTGTTGATGGGTGTCTGGTCAGAGACATCAAGAAATAACGCCGGAACATTAGTGCAGGCAGC
TTCCACAGCAATGGCATCCTGGTCATCCAGCGGATAGTTAATGATCAGCCCACTGACGCGTTGCGCGAGA
AGATTGTGCACCGCCGCTTTACAGGCTTCGACGCCGCTTCGTTCTACCATCGACACCACCACGCTGGCAC
CCAGTTGATCGGCGCGAGATTTAATCGCCGCGACAATTTGCGACGGCGCGTGCAGGGCCAGACTGGAGGT
GGCAACGCCAATCAGCAACGACTGTTTGCCCGCCAGTTGTTGTGCCACGCGGTTGGGAATGTAATTCAGC
TCCGCCATCGCCGCTTCCACTTTTTCCCGCGTTTTCGCAGAAACGTGGCTGGCCTGGTTCACCACGCGGG
AAACGGTCTGATAAGAGACACCGGCATACTCTGCGACATCGTATAACGTTACTGGTTTCACATTCACCAC
CCTGAATTGACTCTCTTCCGGGCGCTATCATGCCATACCGCGAAAGGTTTTGCGCCATTCGATGGTGTC
