Features (pLannotate 1.2.2; 17 found; start..end, strand, type, name):
     65..746     +  rep_origin     CloDF13 ori (fragment): Plasmids containing the CloDF13 (CDF) origin of replication can be propagated in E. coli cells that contain additional plasmids with compatible origins.
    794..885     +  promoter       AmpR promoter: bla
    886..1677    +  CDS            SmR: aminoglycoside adenylyltransferase (Murphy, 1985); aadA; confers resistance to spectinomycin and streptomycin
   1798..1845    -  terminator     T7 terminator: transcription terminator for bacteriophage T7 RNA polymerase
   1853..1870    -  CDS            SET1 (fragment): solubility-enhancement tag derived from T7 phage gene 10B
   1900..1941    -  CDS            S-Tag (fragment): affinity and epitope tag derived from pancreatic ribonuclease A
   2050..2074    -  protein_bind   lac operator: The lac repressor binds to the lac operator to inhibit transcription in E. coli. This inhibition can be relieved by adding lactose or isopropyl-β-D-thiogalactopyranoside (IPTG). lac repressor encoded by lacI
   2075..2093    -  promoter       T7 promoter: promoter for bacteriophage T7 RNA polymerase
   7380..7402    -  RBS            RBS: efficient ribosome binding site from bacteriophage T7 gene 10 (Olins and Rangwala, 1989)
   7417..7441    -  protein_bind   lac operator: The lac repressor binds to the lac operator to inhibit transcription in E. coli. This inhibition can be relieved by adding lactose or isopropyl-β-D-thiogalactopyranoside (IPTG). lac repressor encoded by lacI
   7442..7460    -  promoter       T7 promoter: promoter for bacteriophage T7 RNA polymerase
   7463..7498    +  CDS            TcR (fragment): tetracycline efflux protein; tet; confers resistance to tetracycline
   7527..7604    +  promoter       lacI promoter: lacI
   7605..8687    +  CDS            lacI: lac repressor; lacI; The lac repressor binds to the lac operator to inhibit transcription in E. coli. This inhibition can be relieved by adding lactose or isopropyl-β-D-thiogalactopyranoside (IPTG).
   8700..8721    +  protein_bind   CAP binding site: CAP binding activates transcription in the presence of cAMP. E. coli catabolite activator protein
   8736..8800    +  CDS            TcR (fragment): tetracycline efflux protein; tet; confers resistance to tetracycline
   8897..40      +  rep_origin     CloDF13 ori (fragment) (across the origin): Plasmids containing the CloDF13 (CDF) origin of replication can be propagated in E. coli cells that contain additional plasmids with compatible origins.
>Addgene plasmid #168159 | pMS26: pTns(PmcCAST)_ΔTniQ | addgene full sequence | sequence record 330385 | Addgene NGS Result
GAAAAAACCACCTGGGGAGGTGGTTTGATCGAAGGTTAAGCAGTTCCCCAACTGACTTAACCTTCGAAAA
AACCACCTGGGGAGGTGGTTTGATCGAAGGTTAAGTCAGTTGGGGAACTGCTTAACCGTGGTAACTGGCT
TTCGCAGAGCACAGCAACCAAATCTGTCCTTCCAGTGTAGCCGGACTTTGGCGCACACTTCAAGAGCAAC
CGCGTGTTTAGCTAAACAAATCCTCTGCGAACTCCCAGTTACCAATGGCTGCTGCCAGTGGCGTTTTACC
GTGCTTTTCCGGGTTGGACTCAAGTGAACAGTTACCGGATAAGGCGCAGCAGTCGGGCTGAACGGGGAGT
TCTTGCTTACAGCCCAGCTTGGAGCGAACGACCTACACCGAGCCGAGATACCAGTGTGTGAGCTATGAGA
AAGCGCCACACTTCCCGTAAGGGAGAAAGGCGGAACAGGTATCCGGTAAACGGCAGGGTCGGAACAGGAG
AGCGCAAGAGGGAGCGACCCGCCGGAAACGGTGGGGATCTTTAAGTCCTGTCGGGTTTCGCCCGTACTGT
CAGATTCATGGTTGAGCCTCACGGCTCCCACAGATGCACCGGAAAAGCGTCTGTTTATGTGAACTCTGGC
AGGAGGGCGGAGCCTATGGAAAAACGCCACCGGCGCGGCCCTGCTGTTTTGCCTCACATGTTAGTCCCCT
GCTTATCCACGGAATCTGTGGGTAACTTTGTATGTGTCCGCAGCGCCCGCCGCAGTCTCACGCCCGGAGC
GTAGCGACCGAGTGAGCTAGCTATTTGTTTATTTTTCTAAATACATTCAAATATGTATCCGCTCATGAGA
CAATAACCCTGATAAATGCTTCAATAATATTGAAAAAGGAAGAGTATGAGGGAAGCGGTGATCGCCGAAG
TATCGACTCAACTATCAGAGGTAGTTGGCGTCATCGAGCGCCATCTCGAACCGACGTTGCTGGCCGTACA
TTTGTACGGCTCCGCAGTGGATGGCGGCCTGAAGCCACACAGTGATATTGATTTGCTGGTTACGGTGACC
GTAAGGCTTGATGAAACAACGCGGCGAGCTTTGATCAACGACCTTTTGGAAACTTCGGCTTCCCCTGGAG
AGAGCGAGATTCTCCGCGCTGTAGAAGTCACCATTGTTGTGCACGACGACATCATTCCGTGGCGTTATCC
AGCTAAGCGCGAACTGCAATTTGGAGAATGGCAGCGCAATGACATTCTTGCAGGTATCTTCGAGCCAGCC
ACGATCGACATTGATCTGGCTATCTTGCTGACAAAAGCAAGAGAACATAGCGTTGCCTTGGTAGGTCCAG
CGGCGGAGGAACTCTTTGATCCGGTTCCTGAACAGGATCTATTTGAGGCGCTAAATGAAACCTTAACGCT
ATGGAACTCGCCGCCCGACTGGGCTGGCGATGAGCGAAATGTAGTGCTTACGTTGTCCCGCATTTGGTAC
AGCGCAGTAACCGGCAAAATCGCGCCGAAGGATGTCGCTGCCGACTGGGCAATGGAGCGCCTGCCGGCCC
AGTATCAGCCCGTCATACTTGAAGCTAGACAGGCTTATCTTGGACAAGAAGAAGATCGCTTGGCCTCGCG
CGCAGATCAGTTGGAAGAATTTGTCCACTACGTGAAAGGCGAGATCACCAAGGTAGTCGGCAAATAATGT
CTAACAATTCGTTCAAGCCGAGGGGCCGCAAGATCCGGCCACGATGACCCGGTCGTCGGTTCAGGGCACT
ACCGGAAGCAGTGTGACCGTGTGCTTCTCAAATGCCTGAGGTTTCAGCAAAAAACCCCTCAAGACCCGTT
TAGAGGCCCCAAGGGGTTATGCTAGTTATTGCTCAGCGGTGGCAGCAGCCTAGGTTAATTAAGCTGCGCT
AGTAGACGAGTCCATGTGCTGGCGTTCAAATTTCGCAGCAGCGGTTTCTTTACCAGACTCGAGGGTACCG
ACGTCAGCGATCGCGTGGCCGGCCGATATCCAATTGAGATCTGCCATATGTATATCTCCTTCTTATACTT
AACTAATATACTAAGATGGGGAATTGTTATCCGCTCACAATTCCCCTATAGTGAGTCGTATTAATTTCGA
TTATGCGGCCGTGTACAATACGATTACTTTCTGTTCGACTTAAGTTACAAACCAAACTCACGTCGTGCAT
CATTAAAAGCAGCGCGGACTTGTTTATATCTAAAACACCCCGGATTTGGCATTAATTCACAAACACGACC
TTCTGTGGGATACACACCCTGAGCATTAAGGCTAAGGACAATCTCTCTAACTTCGCTGCAAAGTTTTTCT
ATGCTTTTGAGACGGCAAGCTTTATTGTAATTACGACATTTAGCAGAAATAGCACTACACAAATCTGGAA
AGTGTCTAGAAATAGTTCTGTTGTGATGACCTAAACGCTTTCCAACTTCTTCCATTGTTGGTGGTGGTTC
TTCATTACCTGCAAGTATTGCTAATAAAGCATCTTTTACTTGATATTGGTCGAAAGATTTTGGAGATACC
CTTGGTGTGCGAGAAAGTTGGAGGTGCTTCTGCGAGATTTTTGTAAAAGATTTAGTAATTAGATTTTTTG
GAGTAAGAAATTCTACCAACGATATCTCTAATTCGTAACAAATTTTCAGAAGTGTATTTAGCTCTGGCAA
GGTTTTAGTAGACTGCCACATCCACAAACTATTTTTTGGTACTCCAATAAGACGAGAAAATGCAGCTGCA
TTATTTTCCGCAACTTTATCAATAACTATATTTAATGATTTTGTAATATTTTCTTTTGATGGGGCAGATT
CAAAGCATTGAGAAGCTAAAATTAGCTCTCCTACAACATTGGCAGTCCAATACTGCCACTCCAACTGTAA
TTTTATTGATCCTTCACCATCTGTAAATGTCTTAAGGCATTGATTTGCGCCTAACCACTCTCCACACTTT
GAACAGTAACCAGGTCTTGAGCGCCAGTTTAACAAAGGTGATTCATGATTACAGTGAGGGCAAAGTTCAA
CCAAGGGTTTTTGATGCTGCGGGCAAATTGTAATTAGGTTAATTGTCCAAAGCAATTGCTCATAGACTAC
CAGCCCATTTTGATGCCGCTCTTGATAACAAATTGGACACCAAGCTTTTCTGGTACGAAATAAATTGCGT
GGAGTCAAAATGTTAGACCAAAACAGCATGGTTAAAAAACGCAAGTCATCTCTAAGCGTCAATTTTTGCA
ACACTTGAACTAAATCTGCTGCCATCTCTCCCATGCCATTTAACGCTTGACTACGGTTGAATATTTCACG
AAAACCTCGATTAGCTCCATTTTGGAAATATATTTTATTGACAAGCGGAGCAATTTCTCTAGTCATCAAG
ACTCCTGGAAGAACTCCATGCAACTCTGCTATCCGTGTGATATAACCTGTTAAACTCTCTATGTAAGGAG
TCCCAATACCTACAGGTTGAGGTTGATAGAGGCGACTACGTTGTGGAATTAATGGCTTTTTTAAATTCCA
AGATTCGTATGTTTCTAATACACTAGCTAACATCTTGCTGCACTCCGATGGGATCTCTTTTAGGTTTGCG
TTTGCCAACCTTTCCTGGCGGACGAGTAGTTTTTGGGGTTTCTTCGGGTAGCACAATTGGTTTTGCGCCA
AGTCCTAATGCAGAGCGTAAGTTTTGCACATCTGCTTCTGTTTCAGATAATTGTCGTTCACCCTCTTGAA
TTTCCTTGAACATTTTCTGACACTGAGCAACCGACAAAGCACGTTTTTGTAAATCTTTGAGAGTGATTGT
TGTTGCTTCTCGATCCAAAGCATCACTAAGAACACGCTTCAGCCAATCTTTCAGTGTGCCAATACATCCT
AAAGTACGTTCGTAAAAATATTCCCAATGATCGACTAAATTTGGAGTTTCTGCTAGTGGCAGATGCTGTT
GAAAAGTTAACAACACACTCTTAAAAGCCTGTACATCTTCTGGGCTATCAGCACAATAACGGCGGAAATG
AATATCAACACTACGACGTGAGAGTTGACCGCTCAAATTACGGAATGTAAGTAGTTCGTATGTTCCTAAT
AGACAGTGCAAGATGCCTGTCATATTTGCTAAAGATTTGAGACAGTCTAATTGATCTTGTAGTTTGTATC
CGCTTGCCACCTTACCAAAATGTTGTGCTTCATCTACAAAAAATACGTCTGGATGACGATGGATGAGAGC
ATTTTCTAAAGCTCTGCGTAGAGCAGGTGCAACTACTTTCGACTCAACATTAATTTTGCCAAAATTATCG
CGAGAGATACCACGCACACCGTAATCAAACTTGTGATCGATTAATGGTTCTTCCAAAGTAATTAAGGCGC
GTGTGTAGTATTCTTTCCAGTTGAAGTATCTCGATTCTGGCGCTATAGCTTCAATACCAACAACAGGAAC
ACGAGCGCGATCGCTTTCCAATTTAGGTAATGCTAGTTCTGTTAATTTCTGCTCAACGCGGAGTCGCAAA
GTTGTTTTACCAACACCACTAGCACCGTAAACAAAGATAAATGAAGCTCCTGCTGGTTCGGCAATCGTTC
GCATGAGAATTTCATAGACTTCTTTAAGTCGAGGATGCGCTACGGTGTAATTTTCAAAGTAAGCAAGCCT
TTCTGTAGCAGGCCGTGTGAGGAGTTCAAGCGGAAATCCAGTAGATTTTGTCATAGTTAAAACTCCTCAT
ACACTACAAGTGTTTCTGGGACGATCGCTTCATCTTCATCCGCTTGAAAATCGGTATTGGCAAAAGTAAC
TTGAATAAGTTTTGGTTCTTCGTTACGGCTTGTTGTCGCTTTTCCACCCTCGATTACCCTAAAGACTTCC
TTAACTTCTGCATCATAGGAACGCTGTTCTAATAGAGCTTCTTGAGCTTCTACCGATGCTAAAAATTCTG
CTAAATTCTTAGCCGAAACTTTAGATTGTTGTGTATGATTTGAATAGTGTTTGCGTAACTCGATACTAGC
TAACTTCAGTTCTTTTTCTGAACGACCTTGGAGTTCTGCATAATATTGAGAGATACACTGTACCCACTGT
CCTCGAACAAAGGCGTAAGCGATGCCAATATTAAACGGGTCGTATCTTATCTGCACAGAGGTATTTTCAA
TTTGAGGATCGCGGAAACTATTAGACCAGTAGTATATGTAGTTAATTTTTATGCCGCGTCCAACTTGAAC
TTTTGCTTTTCCCTCTGAGGTTGTAGGTAGGGTAAGAATCTGAAAGTTTTCATCGTAAGGAATCATGCGG
TGAACCCGACTGCCTCCAATCGCCATACCCGCAGCAAACGCATCCCTCGGACTCTGGAAAAGTGCCGGAT
GTTCGTCTGTATCATAAACTTCGTAAGCCCAAGCACAAAGATATTCATAAAGTAAACCAAGTGTCCATAC
AGCTAGATTTTTAGGGTTAACTGACTTAGTGACTTGGCGGACATTACGAGTGATTTGTGTATTACCAAGT
AAGTTATGGACAAATTGAGTATTGGAAGTTCCAAATAGGCGTTCGCAAACCGAACCAAAACGAGCTTTGG
CTGGGGGTCTTTGCTTTTTTGTACATTCAAAAGTAGCTAGTAGTGTTTCAAAGTAAACGCTGTGAAACTC
TGCACCGTTATCTACCACTACAATTTGGGGAAGCCTGCCATGACGCTTGACACAAATTCTTAGCACCATT
AAGCAAGAACGATATGAGGGTGAGTCAAACGTTAGGTAAACTGCCAGCAATCGCCGTGAATAAGCATCTA
CGAGAAATGTTGCCCAAGGTCTGCCAAGATTGCGACCTGTATCAGAGCAAACTAGCTCTACATCTAACTC
AGTATGATCTATATGCCCAATTTCAAAAGGGCGATCGCCGTGTCTTGGGGTAGTTATAGCAAGCTCCCAA
TAGAAGGATTCATGCTGATAAGCGGCACGACGACCTTGGCGTTTTTTAGTCTGTTCGTAACCAGTCCGGC
GTTGTACTTCTTTGGTAAATGCTTTATAGCTCGGAGCAATTACACCAGCTTCTTCGCAAGCTCGAACTAA
AGCCGCGTGAACCTCCCACATTCTTTTTTGTTTAAGAGTTTCATAGTCTTCTAAAATAAACTTCTCCATA
ATTGCTAAGGTGTCTTCGGGCAGCTTGCGCTGTCGATTACCTTTGACACTGCGATGGGACAAAAGCCCAA
TGTAGCCGCAACCGTATTTTTGAATTGCAATTAAATATTTAGCTTTCCAGTGACGAATGGTACGGGCTGG
TATTGTTTCGTTTTCTGGAGGATGTCCGTTTAAGTAAGGTTCGATAGTTTTGTAGCGTTCAAGGGCTTCT
GCTTGGTCTTCAGGACTAGCTTGATGAAATCGCTGCCAAGATTCTGTGCTAATAGCTGTTTTTTCTGGTG
TTTGGAGACTTGTGATTTTTCCTTGGCGAACCAGATTCTCAAATATAGCTTTTTTGAGTTCAATTAACTG
ATTATTTTCTGCGCCAAGTATAACCTCTGTTTCTCCAACATGGATGATATTTAAACCTTTGCCGTCCCAA
CTAACAGTTGCTCCAGTAACAATATTGACTACAGGAGAGATAGCCGGAAGACTTACACTTGGTTGCTCAA
CCATTAATCTATAAGCACTAGCAGTTTGCTCGTCACGGAAGATTAGACATCTTTCTGGTTCAGCTAGTGG
TGTAGCATTTAAATCAATATAGATTTGCTCTTGAATAATTAAGGTGTAGATATCGTCAGATTTAGCTCCT
GTTGACCGATTGAGTAATTCTGCTAAAGTGATTCCTGGTTGAGATGACACAATTGCAAGTAATGATTGAG
CGATCGCTTCTTCCACTACTAGAGATTCTGAGCGATAATAATCTTCTAAAAATTGCAAATTACGTTGCAG
AACCCAATTGATTTCGCGATCTGAATGAATGCGGTGATAAAGCCCAAACTGGTTAGCATAAACTTCTCCT
GGCAAGGAATGCCATTGATTATTTTCTTCAGAGTAAAAGTAACGATTGGGGTTTTTCTCTGCTAGTTTTT
TCAAATCCTGCTCAGTTTTACACTCTTCCCAACCAGCCGAATTGGTTCGGATGACAAATAAATCTGGGGT
GTGTAAAACGCCTAATCTACGTCCGTTACTTGCTTGATAGTCAAGTTTAATTTGCGGTGGTTGATCGTAG
AATTCTAGAACATCTTTATCATGTTCTAACTGATAGATAATTGGCAGTTCAACCCGATGAGACTCAAATT
GAATCGTGACTCCCATCTTGCGACTAGGGTAGCGTCCCGAAACATTCTTGCTACCGCCACCAACGCGACG
GGATGGCTCAGATGAGCGAACTTTCTCAATAATTTTTTGCCCTGCCTCGGATATTTGAAGGCGAGCAACC
CATTGTTCAAATTGCTCTTTCATGGTATATCTCCTTATTAAAGTTAAACAAAATTATTTCTACAGGGGAA
TTGTTATCCGCTCACAATTCCCCTATAGTGAGTCGTATTAATTTCCTAATGCAGGAGTCGCATAAGGGAG
AGCGTCGAGATCCCGAGGGTCGTTAAATAGCCGCTTGACACCATCGAATGGCGCAAAACCTTTCGCGGTA
TGGCATGATAGCGCCCGGAAGAGAGTCAATTCAGGGTGGTGAATGTGAAACCAGTAACGTTATACGATGT
CGCAGAGTATGCCGGTGTCTCTTATCAGACCGTTTCCCGCGTGGTGAACCAGGCCAGCCACGTTTCTGCG
AAAACGCGGGAAAAAGTGGAAGCGGCGATGGCGGAGCTGAATTACATTCCCAACCGCGTGGCACAACAAC
TGGCGGGCAAACAGTCGTTGCTGATTGGCGTTGCCACCTCCAGTCTGGCCCTGCACGCGCCGTCGCAAAT
TGTCGCGGCGATTAAATCTCGCGCCGATCAACTGGGTGCCAGCGTGGTGGTGTCGATGGTAGAACGAAGC
GGCGTCGAAGCCTGTAAAGCGGCGGTGCACAATCTTCTCGCGCAACGCGTCAGTGGGCTGATCATTAACT
ATCCGCTGGATGACCAGGATGCCATTGCTGTGGAAGCTGCCTGCACTAATGTTCCGGCGTTATTTCTTGA
TGTCTCTGACCAGACACCCATCAACAGTATTATTTTCTCCCATGAAGACGGTACGCGACTGGGCGTGGAG
CATCTGGTCGCATTGGGTCACCAGCAAATCGCGCTGTTAGCGGGCCCATTAAGTTCTGTCTCGGCGCGTC
TGCGTCTGGCTGGCTGGCATAAATATCTCACTCGCAATCAAATTCAGCCGATAGCGGAACGGGAAGGCGA
CTGGAGTGCCATGTCCGGTTTTCAACAAACCATGCAAATGCTGAATGAGGGCATCGTTCCCACTGCGATG
CTGGTTGCCAACGATCAGATGGCGCTGGGCGCAATGCGCGCCATTACCGAGTCCGGGCTGCGCGTTGGTG
CGGACATCTCGGTAGTGGGATACGACGATACCGAAGACAGCTCATGTTATATCCCGCCGTTAACCACCAT
CAAACAGGATTTTCGCCTGCTGGGGCAAACCAGCGTGGACCGCTTGCTGCAACTCTCTCAGGGCCAGGCG
GTGAAGGGCAATCAGCTGTTGCCCGTCTCACTGGTGAAAAGAAAAACCACCCTGGCGCCCAATACGCAAA
CCGCCTCTCCCCGCGCGTTGGCCGATTCATTAATGCAGCTGGCACGACAGGTTTCCCGACTGGAAAGCGG
GCAGTGAGCGCAACGCAATTAATGTAAGTTAGCTCACTCATTAGGCACCGGGATCTCGACCGATGCCCTT
GAGAGCCTTCAACCCAGTCAGCTCCTTCCGGTGGGCGCGGGGCATGACTAACATGAGAATTACAACTTAT
ATCGTATGGGGCTGACTTCAGGTGCTACATTTGAAGAGATAAATTGCACTGAAATCTAGAGCGGTTCAGT
AGAAAAGATCAAAGGATCTTCTTGAGATCCTTTTTTTCTGCGCGTAATCTTTTGCCCTGTAAAC
